>Addgene plasmid #226573 | siRNA-resistant SigmaR1-mNeonGreen D188A | addgene full sequence | sequence record 451928 | Addgene NGS Result
CCGCCGTGTTCCGGCTGTCAGCGCAGGGGCGCCCGGTTCTTTTTGTCAAGACCGACCTGTCCGGTGCCCT
GAATGAACTGCAAGACGAGGCAGCGCGGCTATCGTGGCTGGCCACGACGGGCGTTCCTTGCGCAGCTGTG
CTCGACGTTGTCACTGAAGCGGGAAGGGACTGGCTGCTATTGGGCGAAGTGCCGGGGCAGGATCTCCTGT
CATCTCACCTTGCTCCTGCCGAGAAAGTATCCATCATGGCTGATGCAATGCGGCGGCTGCATACGCTTGA
TCCGGCTACCTGCCCATTCGACCACCAAGCGAAACATCGCATCGAGCGAGCACGTACTCGGATGGAAGCC
GGTCTTGTCGATCAGGATGATCTGGACGAAGAGCATCAGGGGCTCGCGCCAGCCGAACTGTTCGCCAGGC
TCAAGGCGAGCATGCCCGACGGCGAGGATCTCGTCGTGACCCATGGCGATGCCTGCTTGCCGAATATCAT
GGTGGAAAATGGCCGCTTTTCTGGATTCATCGACTGTGGCCGGCTGGGTGTGGCGGACCGCTATCAGGAC
ATAGCGTTGGCTACCCGTGATATTGCTGAAGAGCTTGGCGGCGAATGGGCTGACCGCTTCCTCGTGCTTT
ACGGTATCGCCGCTCCCGATTCGCAGCGCATCGCCTTCTATCGCCTTCTTGACGAGTTCTTCTGAGCGGG
ACTCTGGGGTTCGAAATGACCGACCAAGCGACGCCCAACCTGCCATCACGAGATTTCGATTCCACCGCCG
CCTTCTATGAAAGGTTGGGCTTCGGAATCGTTTTCCGGGACGCCGGCTGGATGATCCTCCAGCGCGGGGA
TCTCATGCTGGAGTTCTTCGCCCACCCTAGGGGGAGGCTAACTGAAACACGGAAGGAGACAATACCGGAA
GGAACCCGCGCTATGACGGCAATAAAAAGACAGAATAAAACGCACGGTGTTGGGTCGTTTGTTCATAAAC
GCGGGGTTCGGTCCCAGGGCTGGCACTCTGTCGATACCCCACCGAGACCCCATTGGGGCCAATACGCCCG
CGTTTCTTCCTTTTCCCCACCCCACCCCCCAAGTTCGGGTGAAGGCCCAGGGCTCGCAGCCAACGTCGGG
GCGGCAGGCCCTGCCATAGCCTCAGGTTACTCATATATACTTTAGATTGATTTAAAACTTCATTTTTAAT
TTAAAAGGATCTAGGTGAAGATCCTTTTTGATAATCTCATGACCAAAATCCCTTAACGTGAGTTTTCGTT
CCACTGAGCGTCAGACCCCGTAGAAAAGATCAAAGGATCTTCTTGAGATCCTTTTTTTCTGCGCGTAATC
TGCTGCTTGCAAACAAAAAAACCACCGCTACCAGCGGTGGTTTGTTTGCCGGATCAAGAGCTACCAACTC
TTTTTCCGAAGGTAACTGGCTTCAGCAGAGCGCAGATACCAAATACTGTTCTTCTAGTGTAGCCGTAGTT
AGGCCACCACTTCAAGAACTCTGTAGCACCGCCTACATACCTCGCTCTGCTAATCCTGTTACCAGTGGCT
GCTGCCAGTGGCGATAAGTCGTGTCTTACCGGGTTGGACTCAAGACGATAGTTACCGGATAAGGCGCAGC
GGTCGGGCTGAACGGGGGGTTCGTGCACACAGCCCAGCTTGGAGCGAACGACCTACACCGAACTGAGATA
CCTACAGCGTGAGCTATGAGAAAGCGCCACGCTTCCCGAAGGGAGAAAGGCGGACAGGTATCCGGTAAGC
GGCAGGGTCGGAACAGGAGAGCGCACGAGGGAGCTTCCAGGGGGAAACGCCTGGTATCTTTATAGTCCTG
TCGGGTTTCGCCACCTCTGACTTGAGCGTCGATTTTTGTGATGCTCGTCAGGGGGGCGGAGCCTATGGAA
AAACGCCAGCAACGCGGCCTTTTTACGGTTCCTGGCCTTTTGCTGGCCTTTTGCTCACATGTTCTTTCCT
GCGTTATCCCCTGATTCTGTGGATAACCGTATTACCGCCATGCATTAGTTATTAATAGTAATCAATTACG
GGGTCATTAGTTCATAGCCCATATATGGAGTTCCGCGTTACATAACTTACGGTAAATGGCCCGCCTGGCT
GACCGCCCAACGACCCCCGCCCATTGACGTCAATAATGACGTATGTTCCCATAGTAACGCCAATAGGGAC
TTTCCATTGACGTCAATGGGTGGAGTATTTACGGTAAACTGCCCACTTGGCAGTACATCAAGTGTATCAT
ATGCCAAGTACGCCCCCTATTGACGTCAATGACGGTAAATGGCCCGCCTGGCATTATGCCCAGTACATGA
CCTTATGGGACTTTCCTACTTGGCAGTACATCTACGTATTAGTCATCGCTATTACCATGGTGATGCGGTT
TTGGCAGTACATCAATGGGCGTGGATAGCGGTTTGACTCACGGGGATTTCCAAGTCTCCACCCCATTGAC
GTCAATGGGAGTTTGTTTTGGCACCAAAATCAACGGGACTTTCCAAAATGTCGTAACAACTCCGCCCCAT
TGACGCAAATGGGCGGTAGGCGTGTACGGTGGGAGGTCTATATAAGCAGAGCTGGTTTAGTGAACCGTCA
GATCCGCTAGCGCTACCGGACTCAGATCTCGAGATGCAGTGGGCCGTGGGCCGGCGGTGGGCGTGGGCCG
CGCTGCTCCTGGCTGTCGCAGCGGTGCTGACCCAGGTCGTCTGGCTCTGGCTGGGTACGCAGAGCTTCGT
CTTCCAGCGCGAAGAGATAGCGCAGTTGGCGCGGCAGTACGCTGGGCTGGACCACGAACTCGCATTTAGC
AGACTGATCGTGGAGCTGCGGCGGCTGCACCCAGGCCACGTGCTGCCCGACGAGGAGCTGCAGTGGGTGT
TCGTCAACGCTGGTGGATGGATGGGCGCCATGTGCCTTCTGCACGCCTCGCTGTCCGAGTATGTGCTGCT
CTTCGGCACCGCCTTGGGCTCCCGCGGCCACTCGGGGCGCTACTGGGCTGAGATCTCGGATACCATCATC
TCTGGCACCTTCCACCAGTGGAGAGAGGGCACCACCAAAAGTGAGGTCTTCTACCCAGGGGAGACGGTAG
TACACGGGCCTGGTGAGGCAACAGCTGTGGAGTGGGGGCCCAATACTTGGATGGTCGAGTACGGCCGGGG
CGTCATCCCATCCACCCTGGCCTTCGCGCTGGCCGCCACTGTCTTCAGCACCCAGGACTTCCTCACCCTC
TTCTATACTCTTCGCTCCTATGCTCGGGGCCTCCGCTTGGAATTGACGACATACCTCTTTGGCCAGGACC
CTAGGGTACCGCGGGCCCGGGATCCACCGGTCGCCACCATGGTGAGCAAGGGCGAGGAGGATAACATGGC
CTCTCTCCCAGCGACACATGAGTTACACATCTTTGGCTCCATCAACGGTGTGGACTTTGACATGGTGGGT
CAGGGCACCGGCAATCCAAATGATGGTTATGAGGAGTTAAACCTGAAGTCCACCAAGGGTGACCTCCAGT
TCTCCCCCTGGATTCTGGTCCCTCATATCGGGTATGGCTTCCATCAGTACCTGCCCTACCCTGACGGGAT
GTCGCCTTTCCAGGCCGCCATGGTAGATGGCTCCGGCTACCAAGTCCATCGCACAATGCAGTTTGAAGAT
GGTGCCTCCCTTACTGTTAACTACCGCTACACCTACGAGGGAAGCCACATCAAAGGAGAGGCCCAGGTGA
AGGGGACTGGTTTCCCTGCTGACGGTCCTGTGATGACCAACTCGCTGACCGCTGCGGACTGGTGCAGGTC
GAAGAAGACTTACCCCAACGACAAAACCATCATCAGTACCTTTAAGTGGAGTTACACCACTGGAAATGGC
AAGCGCTACCGGAGCACTGCGCGGACCACCTACACCTTTGCCAAGCCAATGGCGGCTAACTATCTGAAGA
ACCAGCCGATGTACGTGTTCCGTAAGACGGAGCTCAAGCACTCCAAGACCGAGCTCAACTTCAAGGAGTG
GCAAAAGGCCTTTACCGATGTGATGGGCATGGACGAGCTGTACAAGTAAGCGGCCGCGACTCTAGATCAT
AATCAGCCATACCACATTTGTAGAGGTTTTACTTGCTTTAAAAAACCTCCCACACCTCCCCCTGAACCTG
AAACATAAAATGAATGCAATTGTTGTTGTTAACTTGTTTATTGCAGCTTATAATGGTTACAAATAAAGCA
ATAGCATCACAAATTTCACAAATAAAGCATTTTTTTCACTGCATTCTAGTTGTGGTTTGTCCAAACTCAT
CAATGTATCTTAAGGCGTAAATTGTAAGCGTTAATATTTTGTTAAAATTCGCGTTAAATTTTTGTTAAAT
CAGCTCATTTTTTAACCAATAGGCCGAAATCGGCAAAATCCCTTATAAATCAAAAGAATAGACCGAGATA
GGGT
[37 nt withheld, positions 4415-4451]
AAAGAACGTGGACTCCAACGTCAAAGG
[49 nt withheld, positions 4479-4527]
T
[91 nt withheld, positions 4529-4619]
G
[124 nt withheld, positions 4621-4744]
CAGGTGGCACTTTTCGGGGAAATGTGCGCGGAACCCCTATTTGTTTATTTTTCTAAATACATTCAAATAT
GTATCCGCTCATGAGACAATAACCCTGATAAATGCTTCAATAATATTGAAAAAGGAAGAGTCCTGAGGCG
GAAAGAACCAGCTGTGGAATGTGTGTCAGTTAGGGTGTGGAAAGTCCCCAGGCTCCCCAGCAGGCAGAAG
TATGCAAAGCATGCATCTCAATTAGTCAGCAACCAGGTGTGGAAAGTCCCCAGGCTCCCCAGCAGGCAGA
AGTATGCAAAGCATGCATCTCAATTAGTCAGCAACCATAGTCCCGCCCCTAACTCCGCCCATCCCGCCCC
TAACTCCGCCCAGTTCCGCCCATTCTCCGCCCCATGGCTGACTAATTTTTTTTATTTATGCAGAGGCCGA
GGCCGCCTCGGCCTCTGAGCTATTCCAGAAGTAGTGAGGAGGCTTTTTTGGAGGCCTAGGCTTTTGCAAA
GATCGATCAAGAGACAGGATGAGGATCGTTTCGCATGATTGAACAAGATGGATTGCACGCAGGTTCTCCG
GCCGCTTGGGTGGAGAGGCTATTCGGCTATGACTGGGCACAACAGACAATCGGCTGCTCTGATG
Features (pLannotate 1.2.2; 16 found; start..end, strand, type, name):
    716..868     +  CDS            ble (fragment): BLE_KLEPN - Experimental evidence at protein level: Swiss-Prot protein existence level 1. Binding protein with a strong affinity to the bleomycin family of antibiotics. Binds to CL990; an antimitotic-antibiotic compound. From Klebsiella pneumoniae.
    927..974     +  polyA_signal   HSV TK poly(A) signal: herpes simplex virus thymidine kinase polyadenylation signal (Cole and Stacy, 1985)
   1065..1081    -  polyA_signal   bGH poly(A) signal (fragment): bovine growth hormone polyadenylation signal
   1303..1891    +  rep_origin     ori: high-copy-number ColE1/pMB1/pBR322/pUC origin of replication
   2066..2369    +  enhancer       CMV enhancer: human cytomegalovirus immediate early enhancer
   2370..2573    +  promoter       CMV promoter: human cytomegalovirus (CMV) immediate early promoter
   2596..2623    +  misc_feature   MCS (fragment): multiple cloning site
   2624..3292    +  CDS            SIGMAR1: SGMR1_HUMAN - Also known as OPRS1, SRBP. Experimental evidence at protein level: Swiss-Prot protein existence level 1. Functions in lipid transport from the endoplasmic reticulum and is involved in a wide array of cellular functions probably through regulation of the biogenesis of lipid microdomains at the plasma membrane. Involved in the regulation of different receptors it plays a role in BDNF signaling and EGF signaling. Also regulates ion channels like the potassium channel and could modulate neurotransmitter release. Plays a role in calcium signaling through modulation together with ANK2
   3295..3321    +  misc_feature   MCS (fragment): multiple cloning site
   3329..4036    +  CDS            mNeonGreen: mNeonGreen is a basic (constitutively fluorescent) green/yellow fluorescent protein published in 2013, derived from Branchiostoma lanceolatum. It is reported to be a very rapidly-maturing monomer with moderate acid sensitivity.
   4055..4138    +  CDS            large T antigen (fragment): large T antigen from SV40 (simian virus 40)
   4161..4282    +  polyA_signal   SV40 poly(A) signal: SV40 polyadenylation signal
   4316..4744    -  rep_origin     f1 ori (sequence partly withheld): f1 bacteriophage origin of replication; arrow indicates direction of (+) strand synthesis
   4771..4875    +  promoter       AmpR promoter: bla
   4877..5234    +  promoter       SV40 promoter: SV40 enhancer and early promoter
   5269..695     +  CDS            NeoR/KanR (across the origin): aminoglycoside phosphotransferase from Tn5; aph(3')-II (or nptII); confers resistance to neomycin, kanamycin, and G418 (Geneticin®)
