[The description below was written by a language model from this plasmid's Addgene catalogue record and pLannotate feature annotations shown in this document.]
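Description:
siRNA-resistant SigmaR1-mNeonGreen D188A is a 5,368 bp mammalian expression plasmid built on the mNeonGreen-N1 backbone, an N1-style vector in which an inserted coding sequence is fused upstream of a fluorescent protein. It is maintained in E. coli at high copy through a ColE1/pUC-type origin and selected with kanamycin. The resistance gene is the Tn5 aminoglycoside phosphotransferase (NeoR/KanR), placed behind both a bacterial bla promoter and the SV40 enhancer/early promoter and followed by the HSV TK polyadenylation signal. The same cassette can therefore also confer G418 resistance in mammalian cells. An f1 origin is also present. The short ble, bGH poly(A) and SV40 large T antigen fragments called in the feature table appear to be annotation remnants of the backbone rather than functional units.

The payload is the human SIGMAR1 (Sigma-1 receptor) coding sequence carrying a D188A substitution. It is driven by the CMV immediate early enhancer and promoter and joined through a short stretch of residual multiple cloning site to mNeonGreen at its C terminus, with an SV40 poly(A) signal terminating the transcript. mNeonGreen is a bright, rapidly maturing monomeric green/yellow fluorescent protein, so the mutant protein can be seen in cells by fluorescence microscopy. The construct is described as siRNA resistant, which normally means that silent changes in the coding sequence prevent recognition by a targeting siRNA, although the record does not specify those changes. This design suits knockdown-and-rescue experiments, in which endogenous SigmaR1 is depleted and the tagged mutant is re-expressed to test the effect of the substitution. The associated study concerns SigmaR1's role in shaping rough endoplasmic reticulum membrane sheets. The record does not state the functional consequence of D188A.
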