Addgene plasmid #226573: siRNA-resistant SigmaR1-mNeonGreen D188A
Purpose: Encodes mutant siRNA resistant SigmaR1 protein (substitution) labeled with mNeonGreen
Depositing lab: Gia Voeltz. Depositing organization: University of Colorado, Boulder. Publication: SigmaR1 shapes rough endoplasmic reticulum membrane sheets. Sawyer EM, Jensen LE, Meehl JB, Larsen KP, Petito DA, Hurley JH, Voeltz GK. Dev Cell. 2024 Jul 2:S1534-5807(24)00382-4. doi: 10.1016/j.devcel.2024.06.005. PubMed 38971154.
Backbone
  Vector backbone: mNeonGreen-N1
  Vector type: Mammalian Expression
Growth in bacteria
  Bacterial resistance: Kanamycin, 50 μg/mL
  Growth temperature: 37°C
  Growth strain: DH5alpha
  Copy number: High Copy
Gene/Insert
  Gene/Insert name: SigmaR1 (Sigma-1 Receptor)
  Species: H. sapiens (human)
  Mutation: D188A
  Entrez Gene: SIGMAR1 (a.k.a. ALS16, DSMA2, OPRS1, SIG-1R, SR-BP, SR-BP1, SRBP, hSigmaR1, sigma1R)
  Tag / fusion protein: mNeonGreen (C terminal on insert)
  Cloning method: Restriction Enzyme; 5′ cloning site Unknown (unknown if destroyed)
Terms and licenses: Academic/Nonprofit Terms; Industry Terms: Not Available to Industry
How to cite: siRNA-resistant SigmaR1-mNeonGreen D188A was a gift from Gia Voeltz (Addgene plasmid # 226573 ; http://n2t.net/addgene:226573 ; RRID:Addgene_226573)
